Addgene plasmid #202363: Talin-XT36-Cterminal-mEmerald
Purpose: Talin(DeltaR2-12::FlnAIg1-8)-mEmerald
Depositing lab: Pakorn Kanchanawong. Depositing organization: National University of Singapore. Publication: Talin determines the nanoscale architecture of focal adhesions. Liu J, Wang Y, Goh WI, Goh H, Baird MA, Ruehland S, Teo S, Bate N, Critchley DR, Davidson MW, Kanchanawong P. Proc Natl Acad Sci U S A. 2015 Sep 1;112(35):E4864-73. doi: 10.1073/pnas.1512025112. Epub 2015 Aug 17. PubMed 26283369.
Backbone
  Vector backbone: pCMV
  Backbone manufacturer: Clontech
  Vector type: Mammalian Expression
  Selectable markers: Neomycin (select with G418)
Growth in bacteria
  Bacterial resistance: Kanamycin, 50 μg/mL
  Growth temperature: 37°C
  Growth strain: DH5alpha
  Copy number: Unknown
Gene/Insert
  Gene/Insert name: Talin(DeltaR2-12::FlnAIg1-8)-mEmerald
Terms and licenses: Academic/Nonprofit Terms; Industry Terms: Not Available to Industry
How to cite: Talin-XT36-Cterminal-mEmerald was a gift from Pakorn Kanchanawong (Addgene plasmid # 202363 ; http://n2t.net/addgene:202363 ; RRID:Addgene_202363)
