[The description below was written by a language model from this plasmid's Addgene catalogue record and pLannotate feature annotations shown in this document.]
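Description:
Talin-XT36-Cterminal-mEmerald is a mammalian expression plasmid of about 9.8 kb built on a Clontech pCMV-type backbone. It encodes an engineered talin chimera fused at its C-terminus to the monomeric green fluorescent protein mEmerald. Transcription is driven by the human cytomegalovirus immediate early enhancer and promoter and terminated by an SV40 polyadenylation signal.

According to the record, the insert is talin in which rod domains R2 to R12 are deleted and replaced by immunoglobulin-like repeats 1 to 8 of filamin A. The feature table matches this layout: an N-terminal talin segment, a roughly 2.4 kb human FLNA fragment, a short C-terminal talin segment, and then mEmerald. The automated annotation assigns the talin pieces to mouse Tln2 and a sponge talin by homology. These are best-match labels, and the record does not state the talin isoform or species of origin. Short fragments annotated as SV40 large T antigen, ble and bGH poly(A) appear to be backbone remnants or partial matches rather than functional parts.

A single Tn5 NeoR/KanR gene provides selection in both hosts. It is preceded by a bacterial promoter and the SV40 early promoter and followed by the HSV TK polyadenylation signal, giving kanamycin resistance in E. coli and G418 resistance in mammalian cells. A high-copy ColE1/pUC-type origin supports bacterial propagation, and an f1 origin is also present.

The associated publication concerns how talin sets the nanoscale architecture of focal adhesions. The C-terminal fluorescent tag suggests the construct was used to image the position of the talin C-terminus when the native rod is swapped for a heterologous spacer, although the record does not describe the experiment itself.
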