Features (pLannotate 1.2.2; 17 found; start..end, strand, type, name):
     58..361     +  enhancer       CMV enhancer: human cytomegalovirus immediate early enhancer
    362..565     +  promoter       CMV promoter: human cytomegalovirus (CMV) immediate early promoter
    588..632     +  misc_feature   MCS (fragment): multiple cloning site
    640..2604    +  CDS            Tln2 (fragment): TLN2_MOUSE - Experimental evidence at protein level: Swiss-Prot protein existence level 1. As a major component of focal adhesion plaques that links integrin to the actin cytoskeleton, may play an important role in cell adhesion. Recruits PIP5K1C to focal adhesion plaques and strongly activates its kinase activity (By similarity). From Mus musculus (Mouse).
   2605..4989    +  CDS            FLNA (fragment): FLNA_HUMAN - Also known as FLN, FLN1. Experimental evidence at protein level: Swiss-Prot protein existence level 1. Promotes orthogonal branching of actin filaments and links actin filaments to membrane glycoproteins. Anchors various transmembrane proteins to the actin cytoskeleton and serves as a scaffold for a wide range of cytoplasmic signaling proteins. Interaction with FLNB may allow neuroblast migration from the ventricular zone into the cortical plate. Tethers cell surface- localized furin, modulates its rate of internalization and directs its intracellular trafficking (By similarity).
   4951..5676    +  CDS            TLN (fragment): TLN_OSCPE - Experimental evidence at protein level: Swiss-Prot protein existence level 1. Probably involved in connections of major cytoskeletal structures to the plasma membrane. From Oscarella pearsei (Sponge).
   5773..6492    +  CDS            mEmerald: brightly fluorescent monomeric variant of GFP mammalian codon-optimized
   6508..6591    +  CDS            large T antigen (fragment): large T antigen from SV40 (simian virus 40)
   6614..6735    +  polyA_signal   SV40 poly(A) signal: SV40 polyadenylation signal
   6769..7197    -  rep_origin     f1 ori (sequence partly withheld): f1 bacteriophage origin of replication; arrow indicates direction of (+) strand synthesis
   7224..7328    +  promoter       AmpR promoter: bla
   7330..7687    +  promoter       SV40 promoter: SV40 enhancer and early promoter
   7722..8516    +  CDS            NeoR/KanR: aminoglycoside phosphotransferase from Tn5; aph(3')-II (or nptII); confers resistance to neomycin, kanamycin, and G418 (Geneticin®)
   8537..8689    +  CDS            ble (fragment): BLE_KLEPN - Experimental evidence at protein level: Swiss-Prot protein existence level 1. Binding protein with a strong affinity to the bleomycin family of antibiotics. Binds to CL990; an antimitotic-antibiotic compound. From Klebsiella pneumoniae.
   8748..8795    +  polyA_signal   HSV TK poly(A) signal: herpes simplex virus thymidine kinase polyadenylation signal (Cole and Stacy, 1985)
   8886..8902    -  polyA_signal   bGH poly(A) signal (fragment): bovine growth hormone polyadenylation signal
   9124..9712    +  rep_origin     ori: high-copy-number ColE1/pMB1/pBR322/pUC origin of replication
>Addgene plasmid #202363 | Talin-XT36-Cterminal-mEmerald | addgene full sequence | sequence record 402856 | Addgene NGS Result
TTATTAATAGTAATCAATTACGGGGTCATTAGTTCATAGCCCATATATGGAGTTCCGCGTTACATAACTT
ACGGTAAATGGCCCGCCTGGCTGACCGCCCAACGACCCCCGCCCATTGACGTCAATAATGACGTATGTTC
CCATAGTAACGCCAATAGGGACTTTCCATTGACGTCAATGGGTGGAGTATTTACGGTAAACTGCCCACTT
GGCAGTACATCAAGTGTATCATATGCCAAGTACGCCCCCTATTGACGTCAATGACGGTAAATGGCCCGCC
TGGCATTATGCCCAGTACATGACCTTATGGGACTTTCCTACTTGGCAGTACATCTACGTATTAGTCATCG
CTATTACCATGGTGATGCGGTTTTGGCAGTACATCAATGGGCGTGGATAGCGGTTTGACTCACGGGGATT
TCCAAGTCTCCACCCCATTGACGTCAATGGGAGTTTGTTTTGGCACCAAAATCAACGGGACTTTCCAAAA
TGTCGTAACAACTCCGCCCCATTGACGCAAATGGGCGGTAGGCGTGTACGGTGGGAGGTCTATATAAGCA
GAGCTGGTTTAGTGAACCGTCAGATCCGCTAGCGCTACCGGACTCAGATCTCGAGCTCAAGCTTCGAATT
CTAGCCACCATGGTTGCGCTTTCGCTGAAGATTAGCATTGGGAATGTGGTGAAGACGATGCAATTTGAGC
CATCTACCATGGTGTACGACGCCTGCCGCATGATTCGTGAGCGGATCCCAGAGGCCCTGGCTGGCCCTCC
CAACGACTTTGGGCTCTTTCTGTCAGATGATGACCCCAAAAAAGGCATCTGGCTAGAGGCTGGGAAAGCT
TTGGACTACTACATGCTCCGAAATGGGGACACCATGGAGTACAGAAAAAAGCAAAGACCCCTGAAGATAC
GGATGTTAGACGGAACGGTGAAGACTATCATGGTGGATGACTCCAAGACCGTCACAGACATGCTCATGAC
CATTTGTGCCCGAATTGGTATCACCAACCATGATGAGTATTCACTGGTTCGAGAGCTGATGGAAGAAAAG
AAAGATGAGGGGACAGGGACCCTGAGAAAAGACAAGACCCTACTGCGAGATGAAAAGAAGATGGAGAAGC
TAAAGCAGAAGTTGCACACAGACGATGAGTTGAACTGGCTGGACCATGGGCGGACACTGAGGGAACAGGG
AGTGGAAGAGCATGAGACGTTGCTGCTGCGGAGAAAGTTCTTCTACTCAGACCAGAATGTGGATTCCCGC
GACCCTGTACAGCTGAACCTTCTCTATGTGCAGGCACGAGATGACATCCTGAATGGCTCCCATCCTGTCT
CCTTTGACAAGGCCTGTGAATTTGCAGGCTTCCAGTGCCAGATCCAGTTTGGACCTCACAATGAACAGAA
GCACAAGGCTGGCTTCCTTGACCTGAAGGACTTCCTGCCCAAGGAGTATGTGAAGCAGAAGGGAGAGCGT
AAGATCTTTCAGGCACACAAGAATTGTGGGCAGATGAGTGAAATTGAGGCCAAGGTACGCTACGTGAAGC
TGGCCCGTTCCCTCAAGACTTACGGTGTCTCCTTCTTCCTAGTCAAGGAAAAGATGAAGGGGAAGAATAA
ACTGGTGCCCAGGCTGTTGGGCATCACTAAGGAGTGTGTGATGCGTGTGGATGAGAAGACCAAGGAGGTG
ATTCAGGAATGGAGCCTCACCAACATCAAACGCTGGGCTGCCTCTCCCAAGAGCTTTACTCTGGACTTTG
GAGACTATCAGGATGGCTACTACTCAGTACAGACGACAGAAGGCGAGCAGATCGCACAGCTCATTGCTGG
CTACATAGATATCATCCTTAAGAAGAAAAAAAGCAAGGACCATTTTGGGCTGGAGGGAGATGAAGAGTCT
ACTATGTTGGAGGACTCAGTGTCTCCCAAAAAGTCAACAGTCCTTCAGCAGCAGTACAACCGAGTGGGGA
AAGTGGAGCACGGCTCTGTGGCTCTGCCAGCCATCATGCGCTCTGGAGCCTCTGGTCCTGAGAATTTCCA
GGTGGGGAGCATGCCACCTGCCCAGCAGCAGATCACCAGTGGCCAGATGCACCGAGGACACATGCCACCT
CTGACTTCAGCCCAGCAGGCGCTCACTGGAACCATTAACTCCAGCATGCAGGCTGTGCAGGCTGCCCAGG
CCACTCTGGATGACTTTGAGACTCTACCCCCTCTTGGCCAGGATGCTGCCTCCAAAGCTTGGCGTAAGAA
CAAGATGGATGAATCAAAGCATGAGATCCACTCCCAGGTAGATGCCATCACAGCTGGCACTGCCTCTGTG
GTAAACCTGACAGCAGGAGATCCTGCAGAGACAGACTATACAGCAGTGGGCTGTGCAGTCACCACCATCT
CTTCCAACCTGACGGAGATGTCCCGTGGGGTGAAGCTATTGGCTGCCCTGCTGGAGGATGAAGGCGGCAA
TGGCCGGCCCCTTCTGCAAGCAGCAAAGGGCCTTGCAGGGGCTGTGTCGGAACTGCTTCGCAGTGCTCAG
CCCGCCAGCGCTGAGCCTCGTCAGAACCTGCTGCAGGCAGCCGGGAACGTGGGCCAGGCCAGTGGGGAGC
TGTTGCAGCAAATTCCCAAACTGAACCCGAAGAAAGCCCGTGCCTACGGGCCAGGCATCGAGCCCACAGG
CAACATGGTGAAGAAGCGGGCAGAGTTCACTGTGGAAACCAGAAGTGCTGGCCAGGGAGAGGTGCTGGTG
TACGTGGAGGACCCGGCCGGACACCAGGAGGAGGCAAAAGTGACCGCCAATAACGACAAGAACCGCACCT
TCTCCGTCTGGTACGTCCCCGAGGTGACGGGGACTCATAAGGTTACTGTGCTCTTTGCTGGCCAGCACAT
CGCCAAGAGCCCCTTCGAGGTGTACGTGGATAAGTCACAGGGTGACGCCAGCAAAGTGACAGCCCAAGGT
CCCGGCCTGGAGCCCAGTGGCAACATCGCCAACAAGACCACCTACTTTGAGATCTTTACGGCAGGAGCTG
GCACGGGCGAGGTCGAGGTTGTGATCCAGGACCCCATGGGACAGAAGGGCACGGTAGAGCCTCAGCTGGA
GGCCCGGGGCGACAGCACATACCGCTGCAGCTACCAGCCCACCATGGAGGGCGTCCACACCGTGCACGTC
ACGTTTGCCGGCGTGCCCATCCCTCGCAGCCCCTACACTGTCACTGTTGGCCAAGCCTGTAACCCGAGTG
CCTGCCGGGCGGTTGGCCGGGGCCTCCAGCCCAAGGGTGTGCGGGTGAAGGAGACAGCTGACTTCAAGGT
GTACACAAAGGGCGCTGGCAGTGGGGAGCTGAAGGTCACCGTGAAGGGCCCCAAGGGAGAGGAGCGCGTG
AAGCAGAAGGACCTGGGGGATGGCGTGTATGGCTTCGAGTATTACCCCATGGTCCCTGGAACCTATATCG
TCACCATCACGTGGGGTGGTCAGAACATCGGGCGCAGTCCCTTCGAAGTGAAGGTGGGCACCGAGTGTGG
CAATCAGAAGGTACGGGCCTGGGGCCCTGGGCTGGAGGGCGGCGTCGTTGGCAAGTCAGCAGACTTTGTG
GTGGAGGCTATCGGGGACGACGTGGGCACGCTGGGCTTCTCGGTGGAAGGGCCATCGCAGGCTAAGATCG
AATGTGACGACAAGGGCGACGGCTCCTGTGATGTGCGCTACTGGCCGCAGGAGGCTGGCGAGTATGCCGT
TCACGTGCTGTGCAACAGCGAAGACATCCGCCTCAGCCCCTTCATGGCTGACATCCGTGACGCGCCCCAG
GACTTCCACCCAGACAGGGTGAAGGCACGTGGGCCTGGATTGGAGAAGACAGGTGTGGCCGTCAACAAGC
CAGCAGAGTTCACAGTGGATGCCAAGCACGGTGGCAAGGCCCCACTTCGGGTCCAAGTCCAGGACAATGA
AGGCTGCCCTGTGGAGGCGTTGGTCAAGGACAACGGCAATGGCACTTACAGCTGCTCCTACGTGCCCAGG
AAGCCGGTGAAGCACACAGCCATGGTGTCCTGGGGAGGCGTCAGCATCCCCAACAGCCCCTTCAGGGTGA
ATGTGGGAGCTGGCAGCCACCCCAACAAGGTCAAAGTATACGGCCCCGGAGTAGCCAAGACAGGGCTCAA
GGCCCACGAGCCCACCTACTTCACTGTGGACTGCGCCGAGGCTGGCCAGGGGGACGTCAGCATCGGCATC
AAGTGTGCCCCTGGAGTGGTAGGCCCCGCCGAAGCTGACATCGACTTCGACATCATCCGCAATGACAATG
ACACCTTCACGGTCAAGTACACGCCCCGGGGGGCTGGCAGCTACACCATTATGGTCCTCTTTGCTGACCA
GGCCACGCCCACCAGCCCCATCCGAGTCAAGGTGGAGCCCTCTCATGACGCCAGTAAGGTGAAGGCCGAG
GGCCCTGGCCTCAGTCGCACTGGTGTCGAGCTTGGCAAGCCCACCCACTTCACAGTAAATGCCAAAGCTG
CTGGCAAAGGCAAGCTGGACGTCCAGTTCTCAGGACTCACCAAGGGGGATGCAGTGCGAGATGTGGACAT
CATCGACCACCATGACAACACCTACACAGTCAAGTACACGCCTGTCCAGCAGGGTCCAGTAGGCGTCAAT
GTCACTTATGGAGGGGATCCCATCCCTAAGAGCCCTTTCTCAGTGGCAGTATCTCCAAGCCTGGACCTCA
GCAAGATCAAGGTGTCTGGCCTGGGAGAGAAGGTGGACGTTGGCAAAGACCAGGAGTTCACAGTCAAATC
AAAGGGTGCTGGTGGTCAAGGCAAAGTGGCATCCAAGATTGTGGGCCCCTCGGGTGCAGCGGTGCCCTGC
AAGGTGGAGCCAGGCCTGGGGGCTGACAACAGTGTGGTGCGCTTCCTGCCCCGTGAGGAAGGGCCCTATG
AGGTGGAGGTGACCTATGACGGCGTGCCCGTGCCTGGCAGCCCCTTTCCTCTGGAAGCTGTGGAGTGGGT
GGACCCAGAGGACCCTACTGTCATTGCTGAGAATGAGCTCTTGGGAGCCGCAGCCGCCATCGAGGCTGCA
GCCAAGAAGCTGGAGCAGCTGAAGCCCAGGGCCAAACCCAAGGAGGCGGATGAGTCCTTGAACTTTGAGG
AACAAATCCTAGAAGCTGCCAAGTCCATCGCTGCAGCCACCAGTGCACTGGTAAAGGCTGCGTCAGCAGC
CCAGAGGGAGCTGGTGGCTCAAGGAAAGGTGGGCGCCATTCCAGCCAATGCACTGGATGATGGGCAGTGG
TCGCAGGGCCTCATTTCCGCTGCCCGTATGGTGGCTGCGGCCACCAACAATCTGTGTGAAGCAGCTAACG
CAGCTGTCCAGGGCCATGCTAGCCAGGAGAAACTCATTTCCTCAGCCAAGCAAGTAGCTGCCTCCACAGC
TCAGCTCCTGGTAGCTTGCAAGGTCAAAGCAGATCAGGACTCTGAGGCAATGAAACGGCTCCAGGCTGCT
GGCAATGCAGTGAAGAGGGCCTCAGATAACCTGGTAAAGGCGGCCCAGAAAGCTGCAGCCTTCGAAGACC
AGGAGAATGAGACGGTGGTGGTGAAGGAGAAAATGGTTGGGGGCATTGCCCAGATTATCGCAGCACAGGA
AGAGATGCTTCGGAAGGAACGAGAGCTGGAAGAGGCTCGGAAAAAGCTCGCCCAGATCCGGCAGCAGCAG
TACAAGTTCTTGCCTTCAGAGCTTCGAGACGAGCACGGCGCTGGGTCCGGGTCCGGGCAAGGGTCCGGCG
CAGGCTCCGCGTCCCGATCACCGGTCGCCACCATGGTGAGCAAGGGCGAGGAGCTGTTCACCGGGGTGGT
GCCCATCCTGGTCGAGCTGGACGGCGACGTAAACGGCCACAAGTTCAGCGTGTCCGGCGAGGGCGAGGGC
GATGCCACCTACGGCAAGCTGACCCTGAAGTTCATCTGCACCACCGGCAAGCTGCCCGTGCCCTGGCCCA
CCCTCGTGACCACCTTGACCTACGGCGTGCAGTGCTTCGCCCGCTACCCCGACCACATGAAGCAGCACGA
CTTCTTCAAGTCCGCCATGCCCGAAGGCTACGTCCAGGAGCGCACCATCTTCTTCAAGGACGACGGCAAC
TACAAGACCCGCGCCGAGGTGAAGTTCGAGGGCGACACCCTGGTGAACCGCATCGAGCTGAAGGGCATCG
ACTTCAAGGAGGACGGCAACATCCTGGGGCACAAGCTGGAGTACAACTACAACAGCCACAAGGTCTATAT
CACCGCCGACAAGCAGAAGAACGGCATCAAGGTGAACTTCAAGACCCGCCACAACATCGAGGACGGCAGC
GTGCAGCTCGCCGACCACTACCAGCAGAACACCCCCATCGGCGACGGCCCCGTGCTGCTGCCCGACAACC
ACTACCTGAGCACCCAGTCCAAGCTGAGCAAAGACCCCAACGAGAAGCGCGATCACATGGTCCTGCTGGA
GTTCGTGACCGCCGCCGGGATCACTCTCGGCATGGACGAGCTGTACAAGTAAGCGGCCGCGACTCTAGAT
CATAATCAGCCATACCACATTTGTAGAGGTTTTACTTGCTTTAAAAAACCTCCCACACCTCCCCCTGAAC
CTGAAACATAAAATGAATGCAATTGTTGTTGTTAACTTGTTTATTGCAGCTTATAATGGTTACAAATAAA
GCAATAGCATCACAAATTTCACAAATAAAGCATTTTTTTCACTGCATTCTAGTTGTGGTTTGTCCAAACT
CATCAATGTATCTTAAGGCGTAAATTGTAAGCGTTAATATTTTGTTAAAATTCGCGTTAAATTTTTGTTA
AATCAGCTCATTTTTTAACCAATAGGCCGAAATCGGCAAAATCCCTTATAAATCAAAAGAATAGACCGAG
ATAGGGT
[37 nt withheld, positions 6868-6904]
AAAGAACGTGGACTCCAACGTCAAAGG
[49 nt withheld, positions 6932-6980]
T
[91 nt withheld, positions 6982-7072]
G
[124 nt withheld, positions 7074-7197]
CAGGTGGCACTTTTCGGGGAAATGTGCGCGGAACCCCTATTTGTTTATTTTTCTAAATACATTCAAATAT
GTATCCGCTCATGAGACAATAACCCTGATAAATGCTTCAATAATATTGAAAAAGGAAGAGTCCTGAGGCG
GAAAGAACCAGCTGTGGAATGTGTGTCAGTTAGGGTGTGGAAAGTCCCCAGGCTCCCCAGCAGGCAGAAG
TATGCAAAGCATGCATCTCAATTAGTCAGCAACCAGGTGTGGAAAGTCCCCAGGCTCCCCAGCAGGCAGA
AGTATGCAAAGCATGCATCTCAATTAGTCAGCAACCATAGTCCCGCCCCTAACTCCGCCCATCCCGCCCC
TAACTCCGCCCAGTTCCGCCCATTCTCCGCCCCATGGCTGACTAATTTTTTTTATTTATGCAGAGGCCGA
GGCCGCCTCGGCCTCTGAGCTATTCCAGAAGTAGTGAGGAGGCTTTTTTGGAGGCCTAGGCTTTTGCAAA
GATCGATCAAGAGACAGGATGAGGATCGTTTCGCATGATTGAACAAGATGGATTGCACGCAGGTTCTCCG
GCCGCTTGGGTGGAGAGGCTATTCGGCTATGACTGGGCACAACAGACAATCGGCTGCTCTGATGCCGCCG
TGTTCCGGCTGTCAGCGCAGGGGCGCCCGGTTCTTTTTGTCAAGACCGACCTGTCCGGTGCCCTGAATGA
ACTGCAAGACGAGGCAGCGCGGCTATCGTGGCTGGCCACGACGGGCGTTCCTTGCGCAGCTGTGCTCGAC
GTTGTCACTGAAGCGGGAAGGGACTGGCTGCTATTGGGCGAAGTGCCGGGGCAGGATCTCCTGTCATCTC
ACCTTGCTCCTGCCGAGAAAGTATCCATCATGGCTGATGCAATGCGGCGGCTGCATACGCTTGATCCGGC
TACCTGCCCATTCGACCACCAAGCGAAACATCGCATCGAGCGAGCACGTACTCGGATGGAAGCCGGTCTT
GTCGATCAGGATGATCTGGACGAAGAGCATCAGGGGCTCGCGCCAGCCGAACTGTTCGCCAGGCTCAAGG
CGAGCATGCCCGACGGCGAGGATCTCGTCGTGACCCATGGCGATGCCTGCTTGCCGAATATCATGGTGGA
AAATGGCCGCTTTTCTGGATTCATCGACTGTGGCCGGCTGGGTGTGGCGGACCGCTATCAGGACATAGCG
TTGGCTACCCGTGATATTGCTGAAGAGCTTGGCGGCGAATGGGCTGACCGCTTCCTCGTGCTTTACGGTA
TCGCCGCTCCCGATTCGCAGCGCATCGCCTTCTATCGCCTTCTTGACGAGTTCTTCTGAGCGGGACTCTG
GGGTTCGAAATGACCGACCAAGCGACGCCCAACCTGCCATCACGAGATTTCGATTCCACCGCCGCCTTCT
ATGAAAGGTTGGGCTTCGGAATCGTTTTCCGGGACGCCGGCTGGATGATCCTCCAGCGCGGGGATCTCAT
GCTGGAGTTCTTCGCCCACCCTAGGGGGAGGCTAACTGAAACACGGAAGGAGACAATACCGGAAGGAACC
CGCGCTATGACGGCAATAAAAAGACAGAATAAAACGCACGGTGTTGGGTCGTTTGTTCATAAACGCGGGG
TTCGGTCCCAGGGCTGGCACTCTGTCGATACCCCACCAAGACCCCATTGGGGCCAATACGCCCGCGTTTC
TTCCTTTTCCCCACCCCACCCCCCAAGTTCGGGTGAAGGCCCAGGGCTCGCAGCCAACGTCGGGGCGGCA
GGCCCTGCCATAGCCTCAGGTTACTCATATATACTTTAGATTGATTTAAAACTTCATTTTTAATTTAAAA
GGATCTAGGTGAAGATCCTTTTTGATAATCTCATGACCAAAATCCCTTAACGTGAGTTTTCGTTCCACTG
AGCGTCAGACCCCGTAGAAAAGATCAAAGGATCTTCTTGAGATCCTTTTTTTCTGCGCGTAATCTGCTGC
TTGCAAACAAAAAAACCACCGCTACCAGCGGTGGTTTGTTTGCCGGATCAAGAGCTACCAACTCTTTTTC
CGAAGGTAACTGGCTTCAGCAGAGCGCAGATACCAAATACTGTTCTTCTAGTGTAGCCGTAGTTAGGCCA
CCACTTCAAGAACTCTGTAGCACCGCCTACATACCTCGCTCTGCTAATCCTGTTACCAGTGGCTGCTGCC
AGTGGCGATAAGTCGTGTCTTACCGGGTTGGACTCAAGACGATAGTTACCGGATAAGGCGCAGCGGTCGG
GCTGAACGGGGGGTTCGTGCACACAGCCCAGCTTGGAGCGAACGACCTACACCGAACTGAGATACCTACA
GCGTGAGCTATGAGAAAGCGCCACGCTTCCCGAAGGGAGAAAGGCGGACAGGTATCCGGTAAGCGGCAGG
GTCGGAACAGGAGAGCGCACGAGGGAGCTTCCAGGGGGAAACGCCTGGTATCTTTATAGTCCTGTCGGGT
TTCGCCACCTCTGACTTGAGCGTCGATTTTTGTGATGCTCGTCAGGGGGGCGGAGCCTATGGAAAAACGC
CAGCAACGCGGCCTTTTTACGGTTCCTGGCCTTTTGCTGGCCTTTTGCTCACATGTTCTTTCCTGCGTTA
TCCCCTGATTCTGTGGATAACCGTATTACCGCCATGCATTAG
